>Addgene plasmid #14100 | pDESTFLAGHApuro3-Ago2K533A | addgene partial sequence | sequence record 20257 | T7 5'-TAATACGACTCACTATAGGG-3'
GATAGTGGTGGTGGAATTCTGATCGCCGCCGCCATGGACTACAAGGACGACGATGACAAGTACCCTTATG
ACGTGCCCGATTACGCTTTGAACCAGATATCAACAAGTTTGTACAAAAAAGCAGGCTCCACCATGGGTGT
TCTCTCTGCCATTCCCGCACTTGCACCTCCTGCGCCGCCGCCCCCCATCCAAGGATATGCCTTCAAGCCT
CCACCTAGACCCGACTTTGGGACCTCCGGGAGAACAATCAAATTACAGGCCAATTTCTTCGAAATGGACA
TCCCCAAAATTGACATCTATCATTATGAATTGGATATCAAGCCAGAGAAGTGCCCGAGGAGAGTTAACAG
GGAAATCGTGGAACACATGGTCCAGCACTTTAAAACACAGATCTTTGGGGATCGGAAGCCCGTGTTTGAC
GGCAGGAAGAATCTATACACAGCCATGCCCCTTCCGATTGGGAGGGACAAGGTGGAGCTGGAGGTCACGC
TGCCAGGAGAAGGCAAGGATCGCATCTTCAAGGTGTCCATCAAGTGGGTGTCCTGCGTGAGCTTGCAGGC
GTTACACGATGCACTTTCAGGGCGGCTGCCCAGCGTCCCTTTTGAGACGATCCAGGCCCTGGACGTGGTC
ATGAGGCACTTGCCATCCATGAGGTACACCCCCGTGGGCCGCTCCTTCTTCACCGCGT
