>Addgene plasmid #14100 | pDESTFLAGHApuro3-Ago2K533A | addgene partial sequence | sequence record 79472 | hAgo2-F1 5'-CGGAAGTCCATCTGAAGTCC-3'
AAGATCTCGAGAGACGCCGGCATGCCCATCCAGGGCCAGCCGTGCTTCTGCAAATACGCGCAGGGGGCGG
ACAGCGTGGAGCCCATGTTCCGGCACCTGAAGAACACGTATGCGGGCCTGCAGCTGGTGGTGGTCATCCT
GCCCGGCAAGACGCCCGTGTACGCCGAGGTCGCACGCGTGGGAGACACGGTGCTGGGGATGGCCACGCAG
TGCGTGCAGATGAAGAACGTGCAGAGGACCACGCCACAGACCCTGTCCAACCTCTGCCTGAAGATCAACG
TCAAGCTGGGAGGCGTGAACAACATCCTGCTGCCCCAGGGCAGGCCGCCGGTGTTCCAGCAGCCCGTCAT
CTTTCTGGGAGCAGACGTCACTCACCCCCCCGCCGGGGATGGGAAGAAGCCCTCCATTGCCGCCGTGGTG
GGCAGCATGGACGCCCACCCCAATCGCTACTGCGCCACCGTGCGCGTGCAGCAGCACCGGCAGGAGATCA
TACAAGACCTGGCCGCCATGGTCCGCGAGCTCCTCATCCAGTTCTACAAGTCCACGCGCTTCAAGCCCAC
CCGCATCATCTTCTACCGCGACGGTGTCTCTGAAGGCCAGTTCCAGCAGGTTCTCCACCACGAGTTGCTG
GCCATCCGTGAGGCCTGTATCAAGCTAGAAAAAGACTACCAGCCCGGGATCACCTTCATCGTGGTGCAGA
AGAGGCACCACACCCGGCTCTTCTGCACTGACAAGAACGAGCGGGTTGGGAAAAGTGGAAACATTCCAGC
AGGCACGACTGTGGACACGAAAATCACCCACCCCACCGAGT
