[The description below was written by a language model from this plasmid's Addgene catalogue record.]
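Description:
pDESTFLAGHApuro3-Ago2K533A is a mammalian expression plasmid built on the pDESTFLAGHApuro3 Gateway destination backbone (about 5.4 kb without insert). It is propagated in E. coli as a high-copy plasmid under ampicillin selection, and it carries a puromycin marker that allows selection of transfected mammalian cells, including enrichment for stable expressors. The record does not state which promoter drives the insert, which origin of replication is present, or how the puromycin resistance gene is expressed, and no feature table is provided to resolve these points.

The payload is the human Argonaute 2 coding sequence (AGO2, also known as EIF2C2), roughly 2.6 kb, introduced by Gateway recombination so that recombination sites flank the insert at both ends. The backbone supplies an N-terminal tandem FLAG/HA tag, which allows detection of the fusion protein with standard epitope antibodies and one- or two-step affinity purification of Ago2-containing complexes. The insert carries a point mutation changing lysine 533 to alanine. AGO2 is the catalytic, target-cleaving Argonaute of the human RNA-induced silencing complex. The associated publication concerns the structural basis for recognition of the guide RNA 5′ end by a Piwi-domain protein, which suggests that the K533A substitution was designed to test the contribution of this residue to guide-strand 5′-end binding in the human protein. The construct is thus suited to expressing tagged mutant Ago2 in cultured mammalian cells for comparison with wild-type protein in assays of small RNA association and RNA interference activity, though the record does not itself describe specific experiments.
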