Addgene plasmid #14100: pDESTFLAGHApuro3-Ago2K533A
Depositing lab: Thomas Tuschl. Depositing organization: Rockefeller University. Publication: Structural basis for 5'-end-specific recognition of guide RNA by the A. fulgidus Piwi protein. Ma JB, Yuan YR, Meister G, Pei Y, Tuschl T, Patel DJ. Nature. 2005 Mar 31. 434(7033):666-70. 10.1038/nature03514 PubMed 15800629.
Backbone
  Vector backbone: pDESTFLAGHApuro3
  Backbone size w/o insert (bp): 5368
  Vector type: Mammalian Expression
  Selectable markers: Puromycin
Growth in bacteria
  Bacterial resistance: Ampicillin, 100 μg/mL
  Growth temperature: 37°C
  Growth strain: DH5alpha
  Copy number: High Copy
Gene/Insert
  Gene/Insert name: Ago2
  Species: H. sapiens (human)
  Insert size (bp): 2562
  Mutation: changed Lys533 to Ala
  Entrez Gene: AGO2 (a.k.a. CASC7, EIF2C2, LESKRES, LINC00980, PPD, Q10)
  Tag / fusion protein: FLAG/HA (N terminal on backbone)
  Cloning method: Gateway Cloning; 5′ cloning site gateway (not destroyed); 3′ cloning site gateway (not destroyed)
  Sequencing primers: 5′ n/a
Terms and licenses: Academic/Nonprofit Terms; Industry Terms: Not Available to Industry
How to cite: pDESTFLAGHApuro3-Ago2K533A was a gift from Thomas Tuschl (Addgene plasmid # 14100 ; http://n2t.net/addgene:14100 ; RRID:Addgene_14100)
